Addgene plasmid #15093: TRAF6-UTR
Depositing lab: David Baltimore. Depositing organization: California Institute of Technology. Publication: NF-kappaB-dependent induction of microRNA miR-146, an inhibitor targeted to signaling proteins of innate immune responses. Taganov KD, Boldin MP, Chang KJ, Baltimore D. Proc Natl Acad Sci U S A. 2006 Aug 15. 103(33):12481-6. 10.1073/pnas.0605298103 PubMed 16885212.
Backbone
  Vector backbone: pMIR-Report
  Backbone manufacturer: Ambion
  Backbone size w/o insert (bp): 6470
  Vector type: Mammalian Expression, Luciferase
  Selectable markers: Puromycin
Growth in bacteria
  Bacterial resistance: Ampicillin, 100 μg/mL
  Growth temperature: 37°C
  Growth strain: DH5alpha
  Copy number: High Copy
Gene/Insert
  Gene/Insert name: TRAF6 3'UTR (alt name: TRAF6)
  Species: H. sapiens (human)
  Insert size (bp): 500
  Entrez Gene: TRAF6 (a.k.a. MGC:3310, RNF85)
  Cloning method: Restriction Enzyme; 5′ cloning site HindIII (not destroyed); 3′ cloning site Spe1 (not destroyed)
  Sequencing primers: 5′ Luc-F; 3′ M13-F20
Terms and licenses: Academic/Nonprofit Terms; Industry Terms: Not Available to Industry
Depositor comments: Luciferase reporter construct containing ~500 bp of 3' UTR of TRAF6.
How to cite: TRAF6-UTR was a gift from David Baltimore (Addgene plasmid # 15093 ; http://n2t.net/addgene:15093 ; RRID:Addgene_15093)
