[The description below was written by a language model from this plasmid's Addgene catalogue record.]
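Description:
TRAF6-UTR is a mammalian luciferase reporter plasmid built on the commercial pMIR-Report backbone (about 6.5 kb without insert), designed to test post-transcriptional regulation acting through a 3' untranslated region. It is maintained in E. coli as a high-copy plasmid under ampicillin selection, and the record lists puromycin as the selectable marker for mammalian cells. No feature table accompanies the entry, and the promoter driving the luciferase gene and the specific origin of replication are not stated in the catalogue fields.

The insert is roughly 500 bp of the 3' UTR of human TRAF6, an adaptor protein in innate immune signalling. It was cloned by restriction digestion between HindIII and SpeI sites, both of which were preserved. The use of a luciferase-directed forward sequencing primer indicates that the fragment sits downstream of the luciferase coding sequence, so that the reporter transcript carries the TRAF6 UTR segment. In this arrangement, any microRNA or other factor that binds the UTR and represses translation or destabilises the mRNA is read out as a drop in luciferase activity.

The associated publication concerns miR-146, an NF-κB-induced microRNA proposed to target signalling proteins of the innate immune response. This suggests the construct was used to assess whether miR-146 acts on the TRAF6 3' UTR, typically by transfecting the reporter with or without the microRNA and comparing luciferase output. The record does not describe mutant or control versions of the UTR.
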