>Addgene plasmid #15093 | TRAF6-UTR | addgene partial sequence | sequence record 21569 | Luc-F 5'-CAGTCAAGTAACAACCGCGA-3'
TACCGAAAGGTCTTACCGGAAAACTCGACGCAAGAAAAATCAGAGAGATCCTCATAAAGGCCAAGAAGGG
CGGAAAGTCCAAATTGCTCGAGTGATGAAAGCTGCGCACTAGTGAGTGTTGTTAGAGAGGTCACTTACTA
TTTCTTCCTGTTACAAATGATCTGAGGCAGTTTTTTCCTGGGAATCCACACGTTCCATGCTTTTTCAGAA
ATGTTAGGCCTGAAGTGCCTGTGGCATGTTGCAGCAGCTATTTTGCCAGTTAGTATACCTCTTTGTTGTA
CTTTCTTGGGCTTTTGCTCTGGTGTATTTTATTGTCAGAAAGTCCAGACTCAAGAGTACTAAACTTTTAA
TAATAATGGATTTTCCTTAAAACTTCAGTCTTTTTGTAGTATTATATGTAATATATTAAAAGTGAAAATC
ACTACCGCCTTGTGCTAGTGCCCTCGAGAAGAGTTATTGCTCTAGAAAGTTGAGTTCTCATTTTTTTAAC
CTGTTATAGATTTCAGAGGATTTGAACCATAATCCTTGGAAAACTTAAGTTCTCATTCACCCCAGTTTTT
CCTCCAGGTTGTTACTAAGGATATTCAGGGATGAGTTTAAACCCTAAATATAACCTTAATTATTTAGTGT
AAACATGTCTGTTGAATAATACTTGTTTAAGTG
